Addgene plasmid #114942: AT1G51810 M2_pECIA2
Purpose: Bait vector AT1G51810 M2_pECIA2 should be used with prey vector AT1G51810 M2_pECIA14.
Depositing lab: Youssef Belkhadir. Depositing organization: Gregor Mendel Institute of Molecular Plant Biology. Publication: An extracellular network of Arabidopsis leucine-rich repeat receptor kinases. Smakowska-Luzan E, Mott GA, Parys K, Stegmann M, Howton TC, Layeghifard M, Neuhold J, Lehner A, Kong J, Grunwald K, Weinberger N, Satbhai SB, Mayer D, Busch W, Madalinski M, Stolt-Bergner P, Provart NJ, Mukhtar MS, Zipfel C, Desveaux D, Guttman DS, Belkhadir Y. Nature. 2018 Jan 18;553(7688):342-346. doi: 10.1038/nature25184. Epub 2018 Jan 10. PubMed 29320478.
Backbone
  Vector backbone: pECIA2
  Backbone manufacturer: Chris Garcia (Addgene plasmid # 47032)
  Vector type: Insect Expression
Growth in bacteria
  Bacterial resistance: Ampicillin, 100 μg/mL
  Growth temperature: 37°C
  Growth strain: DH5alpha
  Copy number: High Copy
Gene/Insert
  Gene/Insert name: AT1G51810
  Species: A. thaliana (mustard weed)
  Entrez Gene: AT1G51810 (a.k.a. AT1G51810, T14L22.2, T14L22_2)
  Promoter: Metallothionein (Copper-Inducible)
  Tag / fusion protein: Fc, V5 and hexahistidine tags (C terminal on backbone)
  Cloning method: Ligation Independent Cloning
Terms and licenses: Academic/Nonprofit Terms; Industry Terms: Not Available to Industry
Depositor comments: Plasmid for secreted expression in Drosophila cell culture by induction via CuSO4. Insert is an extracellular domain of indicated LRR-RK, C-terminally tagged with Fc, V5 and hexahistidine tags. Insert Protein Sequence: MWITVNTDNTIKEILHVSKSNTLQVCLVKTGTSIPYINTLELRPLADDIYTNESGSLNYLFRVYYSNLKGYIEYPDDVHDRIWKQILPYQDWQILTTNLQINVSNDYDLPQRVMKTAVTPIKASTTTMEFPWNLEPPTSQFYLFLHFAELQSLQANETREFNVVLNGNVTFKSYSPKFLEMQTVYSTAPKQCDGGKCLLQLVKTSRSTLPPLINAMEAYTVLDFPQIETNVDEVIAIKNIQSTYGLSKTTWQGDPCVPKKFLWDGLNCNNSDDSTPPIITSLNLSSSGLTGIIVLTIQNLANLQELDLSNNNLSGGVPEFLADMKSLLVINLSGNNLSGVVPQKLIEKKMLKLNIEGNPKLNCTVESCVNKDEEGGRQIKS
How to cite: AT1G51810 M2_pECIA2 was a gift from Youssef Belkhadir (Addgene plasmid # 114942 ; http://n2t.net/addgene:114942 ; RRID:Addgene_114942)
