[The description below was written by a language model from this plasmid's Addgene catalogue record and pLannotate feature annotations shown in this document.]
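Description:
AT1G51810 M2_pECIA2 is an insect-cell expression plasmid built on the pECIA2 backbone and designed to produce a secreted "bait" protein in Drosophila cell culture. In bacteria it is maintained as a high-copy plasmid through a ColE1/pUC-type origin and selected with ampicillin via the β-lactamase gene. The remaining bacterial annotations (lac promoter and operator, CAP site, and fragments of lacI, lacZα, rop and bom) are remnants of the pUC/pBR322-derived cloning backbone and have no role in expression of the insert.

The expression cassette is driven by the Drosophila metallothionein promoter, which is induced by adding copper sulfate to the culture. Downstream, a Drosophila BiP signal sequence directs the product into the secretory pathway and is fused in frame to the extracellular domain of the Arabidopsis thaliana leucine-rich repeat receptor kinase encoded by AT1G51810, inserted by ligation-independent cloning. The ectodomain is followed by a human IgG1 Fc fragment, a V5 epitope and, according to the catalogue entry, a hexahistidine tag, although the feature table does not annotate the His tag separately. An SV40 polyadenylation signal lies downstream of the cassette, annotated on the reverse strand.

The construct belongs to a collection used to map extracellular interactions among Arabidopsis LRR receptor kinases. As the Fc-tagged bait, it is meant to be paired with prey constructs in the companion pECIA14 backbone, with the record naming the corresponding AT1G51810 M2 prey vector. The meaning of the "M2" designation is not explained in the record.
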