Features (pLannotate 1.2.2; 18 found; start..end, strand, type, name):
     23..449     +  promoter       MT promoter: Drosophila metallothionein promoter
    467..520     +  sig_peptide    BiP signal sequence: Drosophila BiP signal sequence
    521..1672    +  CDS            Y5181_ARATH (fragment): Experimental evidence at protein level: Swiss-Prot protein existence level 1. From Arabidopsis thaliana (Mouse-ear cress).
   1694..2374    +  CDS            IGHG1 (fragment): IGHG1_HUMAN - Experimental evidence at protein level: Swiss-Prot protein existence level 1. Constant region of immunoglobulin heavy chains. Immunoglobulins, also known as antibodies, are membrane-bound or secreted glycoproteins produced by B lymphocytes. In the recognition phase of humoral immunity, the membrane-bound immunoglobulins serve as receptors which, upon binding of a specific antigen, trigger the clonal expansion and differentiation of B lymphocytes into immunoglobulins- secreting plasma cells. Secreted immunoglobulins mediate the effector phase of humoral immunity, which results in
   2393..2434    +  CDS            V5 tag: epitope tag from simian virus 5
   2534..2668    -  polyA_signal   SV40 poly(A) signal: SV40 polyadenylation signal
   2691..2775    -  CDS            large T antigen (fragment): large T antigen from SV40 (simian virus 40)
   2775..2799    +  misc_feature   MCS (fragment): pUC18/19 multiple cloning site
   2836..2852    -  protein_bind   lac operator: The lac repressor binds to the lac operator to inhibit transcription in E. coli. This inhibition can be relieved by adding lactose or isopropyl-β-D-thiogalactopyranoside (IPTG). lac repressor encoded by lacI
   2860..2890    -  promoter       lac promoter: promoter for the E. coli lac operon
   2905..2926    -  protein_bind   CAP binding site: CAP binding activates transcription in the presence of cAMP. E. coli catabolite activator protein
   2939..3031    -  CDS            lacI (fragment): lac repressor; lacI; The lac repressor binds to the lac operator to inhibit transcription in E. coli. This inhibition can be relieved by adding lactose or isopropyl-β-D-thiogalactopyranoside (IPTG).
   3214..3802    -  rep_origin     ori: high-copy-number ColE1/pMB1/pBR322/pUC origin of replication
   3973..4833    -  CDS            AmpR: β-lactamase; bla; confers resistance to ampicillin, carbenicillin, and related antibiotics
   4834..4938    -  promoter       AmpR promoter: bla
   5033..5068    +  CDS            rop (fragment): Rop protein, which maintains plasmids at low copy number; rop
   5170..5269    +  misc_feature   bom (fragment): basis of mobility region from pBR322
   5275..21      -  CDS            lacZα (fragment) (across the origin): LacZα fragment of β-galactosidase; lacZ fragment
>Addgene plasmid #114942 | AT1G51810 M2_pECIA2 | addgene full sequence | sequence record 296497 | Addgene NGS Result
GTAAAACGACGGCCAGTGAATTAATTCGTTGCAGGACAGGATGTGGTGCCCGATGTGACTAGCTCTTTGC
TGCAGGCCGTCCTATCCTCTGGTTCCGATAAGAGACCCAGAACTCCGGCCCCCCACCGCCCACCGCCACC
CCCATACATATGTGGTACGCAAGTAAGAGTGCCTGCGCATGCCCCATGTGCCCCACCAAGAGCTTTGCAT
CCCATACAAGTCCCCAAAGTGGAGAACCGAACCAATTCTTCGCGGGCAGAACAAAAGCTTCTGCACACGT
CTCCACTCGAATTTGGAGCCGGCCGGCGTGTGCAAAAGAGGTGAATCGAACGAAAGACCCGTGTGTAAAG
CCGCGTTTCCAAAATGTATAAAACCGAGAGCATCTGGCCAATGTGCATCAGTTGTGGTCAGCAGCAAAAT
CAAGTGAATCATCTCAGTGCAACTAAAGGGGGGATCCGATCTCAATATGAAGTTATGCATATTACTGGCC
GTCGTGGCCTTTGTTGGCCTCTCGCTCGGGATGTGGATCACGGTGAATACTGATAACACTATCAAGGAGA
TCCTCCACGTATCGAAATCAAACACTTTGCAAGTGTGTCTTGTTAAGACAGGTACAAGTATACCTTATAT
AAATACATTGGAACTACGACCATTGGCCGACGATATATACACCAACGAAAGTGGCTCCCTCAACTATCTT
TTTCGGGTTTATTATAGCAATTTAAAGGGCTATATAGAGTACCCCGATGATGTCCACGATCGCATATGGA
AACAAATCCTACCTTACCAGGATTGGCAGATTTTAACTACGAATCTCCAAATAAACGTTTCTAATGATTA
TGATCTACCCCAACGTGTAATGAAAACAGCTGTAACACCCATTAAAGCTAGCACAACGACGATGGAATTT
CCCTGGAACTTAGAGCCTCCAACTTCACAGTTTTACTTATTCCTTCACTTTGCAGAGCTTCAAAGTCTAC
AAGCCAACGAGACGAGGGAATTCAATGTGGTGTTGAACGGAAATGTTACATTTAAATCTTATAGTCCTAA
GTTTTTAGAAATGCAAACAGTATATAGCACAGCACCAAAGCAATGCGATGGAGGGAAATGCTTGTTGCAG
TTAGTGAAAACGTCAAGGTCCACTTTGCCGCCTCTAATTAATGCTATGGAGGCTTACACTGTGCTTGATT
TCCCACAGATAGAAACAAATGTAGATGAAGTGATTGCTATCAAGAATATACAATCTACTTATGGATTGAG
TAAAACAACCTGGCAAGGAGATCCATGTGTACCCAAAAAGTTCTTGTGGGATGGTTTAAACTGCAACAAC
TCGGATGATTCTACGCCACCAATTATCACTTCCTTAAACTTGTCTTCAAGTGGATTGACTGGAATTATCG
TGCTGACCATTCAGAATCTCGCCAATTTACAAGAACTGGACTTGTCAAATAACAACTTGTCTGGAGGTGT
TCCTGAATTTCTAGCGGATATGAAGTCGCTCTTGGTCATAAACTTAAGTGGGAACAATCTCAGTGGTGTA
GTTCCTCAAAAGCTTATAGAGAAGAAAATGTTGAAATTGAACATTGAAGGCAATCCGAAGCTTAATTGCA
CAGTGGAGTCATGTGTAAACAAAGATGAAGAGGGTGGACGACAGATAAAGAGCCTGGAGGTGCTGTTCCA
GGGACCAGGGAGCGACAAAACTCACACATGCCCACCGTGCCCAGCACCTGAACTCCTGGGGGGACCGTCA
GTCTTCCTCTTCCCCCCAAAACCCAAGGACACCCTCATGATCTCCCGGACCCCTGAGGTCACATGCGTGG
TGGTGGACGTGAGCCACGAAGACCCTGAGGTCAAGTTCAACTGGTACGTGGACGGCGTGGAGGTGCATAA
TGCCAAGACAAAGCCGCGGGAGGAGCAGTACAACAGCACGTACCGTGTGGTCAGCGTCCTCACCGTCCTG
CACCAGGACTGGCTGAATGGCAAGGAGTACAAGTGCAAGGTCTCCAACAAAGCCCTCCCAGCCCCCATCG
AGAAAACCATCTCCAAAGCCAAAGGGCAGCCCCGAGAACCACAGGTGTACACCCTGCCCCCATCCCGGGA
GGAGATGACCAAGAACCAGGTCAGCCTGACCTGCCTGGTCAAAGGCTTCTATCCCAGCGACATCGCCGTG
GAGTGGGAGAGCAATGGGCAGCCGGAGAACAACTACAAGACCACGCCTCCCGTGCTGGACTCCGACGGCT
CCTTCTTCCTCTACAGCAAGCTCACCGTGGACAAGAGCAGGTGGCAGCAGGGGAACGTCTTCTCATGCTC
CGTGATGCATGAGGGTCTGCACAACCACTACACGCAGAAGAGCCTCTCCCTGTCTCCGGGTAAATCTAGA
GGGCCCTTCGAAGGTAAGCCTATCCCTAACCCTCTCCTCGGTCTCGATTCTACGCGTACCGGTCATCATC
ACCATCACCATTGAGTTTAAACCCGCTGATCAGCCTCGACTGTGCCTTCTAAGGCCTGAGCTCGCTGATC
AGCCTCGATCGAGGATCCAGACATGATAAGATACATTGATGAGTTTGGACAAACCACAACTAGAATGCAG
TGAAAAAAATGCTTTATTTGTGAAATTTGTGATGCTATTGCTTTATTTGTAACCATTATAAGCTGCAATA
AACAAGTTAACAACAACAATTGCATTCATTTTATGTTTCAGGTTCAGGGGGAGGTGTGGGAGGTTTTTTA
AAGCAAGTAAAACCTCTACAAATGTGGTATGGCTGATTATGATCAGTCGACCTGCAGGCATGCAAGCTTG
GCGTAATCATGGTCATAGCTGTTTCCTGTGTGAAATTGTTATCCGCTCACAATTCCACACAACATACGAG
CCGGAAGCATAAAGTGTAAAGCCTGGGGTGCCTAATGAGTGAGCTAACTCACATTAATTGCGTTGCGCTC
ACTGCCCGCTTTCCAGTCGGGAAACCTGTCGTGCCAGCTGCATTAATGAATCGGCCAACGCGCGGGGAGA
GGCGGTTTGCGTATTGGGCGCTCTTCCGCTTCCTCGCTCACTGACTCGCTGCGCTCGGTCGTTCGGCTGC
GGCGAGCGGTATCAGCTCACTCAAAGGCGGTAATACGGTTATCCACAGAATCAGGGGATAACGCAGGAAA
GAACATGTGAGCAAAAGGCCAGCAAAAGGCCAGGAACCGTAAAAAGGCCGCGTTGCTGGCGTTTTTCCAT
AGGCTCCGCCCCCCTGACGAGCATCACAAAAATCGACGCTCAAGTCAGAGGTGGCGAAACCCGACAGGAC
TATAAAGATACCAGGCGTTTCCCCCTGGAAGCTCCCTCGTGCGCTCTCCTGTTCCGACCCTGCCGCTTAC
CGGATACCTGTCCGCCTTTCTCCCTTCGGGAAGCGTGGCGCTTTCTCATAGCTCACGCTGTAGGTATCTC
AGTTCGGTGTAGGTCGTTCGCTCCAAGCTGGGCTGTGTGCACGAACCCCCCGTTCAGCCCGACCGCTGCG
CCTTATCCGGTAACTATCGTCTTGAGTCCAACCCGGTAAGACACGACTTATCGCCACTGGCAGCAGCCAC
TGGTAACAGGATTAGCAGAGCGAGGTATGTAGGCGGTGCTACAGAGTTCTTGAAGTGGTGGCCTAACTAC
GGCTACACTAGAAGAACAGTATTTGGTATCTGCGCTCTGCTGAAGCCAGTTACCTTCGGAAAAAGAGTTG
GTAGCTCTTGATCCGGCAAACAAACCACCGCTGGTAGCGGTGGTTTTTTTGTTTGCAAGCAGCAGATTAC
GCGCAGAAAAAAAGGATCTCAAGAAGATCCTTTGATCTTTTCTACGGGGTCTGACGCTCAGTGGAACGAA
AACTCACGTTAAGGGATTTTGGTCATGAGATTATCAAAAAGGATCTTCACCTAGATCCTTTTAAATTAAA
AATGAAGTTTTAAATCAATCTAAAGTATATATGAGTAAACTTGGTCTGACAGTTACCAATGCTTAATCAG
TGAGGCACCTATCTCAGCGATCTGTCTATTTCGTTCATCCATAGTTGCCTGACTCCCCGTCGTGTAGATA
ACTACGATACGGGAGGGCTTACCATCTGGCCCCAGTGCTGCAATGATACCGCGAGACCCACGCTCACCGG
CTCCAGATTTATCAGCAATAAACCAGCCAGCCGGAAGGGCCGAGCGCAGAAGTGGTCCTGCAACTTTATC
CGCCTCCATCCAGTCTATTAATTGTTGCCGGGAAGCTAGAGTAAGTAGTTCGCCAGTTAATAGTTTGCGC
AACGTTGTTGCCATTGCTACAGGCATCGTGGTGTCACGCTCGTCGTTTGGTATGGCTTCATTCAGCTCCG
GTTCCCAACGATCAAGGCGAGTTACATGATCCCCCATGTTGTGCAAAAAAGCGGTTAGCTCCTTCGGTCC
TCCGATCGTTGTCAGAAGTAAGTTGGCCGCAGTGTTATCACTCATGGTTATGGCAGCACTGCATAATTCT
CTTACTGTCATGCCATCCGTAAGATGCTTTTCTGTGACTGGTGAGTACTCAACCAAGTCATTCTGAGAAT
AGTGTATGCGGCGACCGAGTTGCTCTTGCCCGGCGTCAATACGGGATAATACCGCGCCACATAGCAGAAC
TTTAAAAGTGCTCATCATTGGAAAACGTTCTTCGGGGCGAAAACTCTCAAGGATCTTACCGCTGTTGAGA
TCCAGTTCGATGTAACCCACTCGTGCACCCAACTGATCTTCAGCATCTTTTACTTTCACCAGCGTTTCTG
GGTGAGCAAAAACAGGAAGGCAAAATGCCGCAAAAAAGGGAATAAGGGCGACACGGAAATGTTGAATACT
CATACTCTTCCTTTTTCAATATTATTGAAGCATTTATCAGGGTTATTGTCTCATGAGCGGATACATATTT
GAATGTATTTAGAAAAATAAACAAATAGGGGTTCCGCGCACATTTCCCCGAAAAGTGCCACCTGACGTCT
AAGAAACCATTATTATCATGACATTAACCTATAAAAATAGGCGTATCACGAGGCCCTTTCGTCTCGCGCG
TTTCGGTGATGACGGTGAAAACCTCTGACACATGCAGCTCCCGGAGACGGTCACAGCTTGTCTGTAAGCG
GATGCCGGGAGCAGACAAGCCCGTCAGGGCGCGTCAGCGGGTGTTGGCGGGTGTCGGGGCTGGCTTAACT
ATGCGGCATCAGAGCAGATTGTACTGAGAGTGCACCATATGCGGTGTGAAATACCGCACAGATGCGTAAG
GAGAAAATACCGCATCAGGCGCCATTCGCCATTCAGGCTGCGCAACTGTTGGGAAGGGCGATCGGTGCGG
GCCTCTTCGCTATTACGCCAGCTGGCGAAAGGGGGATGTGCTGCAAGGCGATTAAGTTGGGTAACGCCAG
GGTTTTCCCAGTCACGACGTT
